>Addgene plasmid #111632 | pMSCV_puro_41589 | addgene full sequence | sequence record 217766 | Addgene NGS Result
GGGTAGGGGAGGCGCTTTTCCCAAGGCAGTCTGGAGCATGCGCTTTAGCAGCCCCGCTGGGCACTTGGCG
CTACACAAGTGGCCTCTGGCCTCGCACACATTCCACATCCACCGGTAGGCGCCAACCGGCTCCGTTCTTT
GGTGGCCCCTTCGCGCCACCTTCTACTCCTCCCCTAGTCAGGAAGTTCCCCCCCGCCCCGCAGCTCGCGT
CGTGCAGGACGTGACAAATGGAAGTAGCACGTCTCACTAGTCTCGTGCAGATGGACAGCACCGCTGAGCA
ATGGAAGCGGGTAGGCCTTTGGGGCAGCGGCCAATAGCAGCTTTGCTCCTTCGCTTTCTGGGCTCAGAGG
CTGGGAAGGGGTGGGTCCGGGGGCGGGCTCAGGGGCGGGCTCAGGGGCGGGGCGGGCGCCCGAAGGTCCT
CCGGAGGCCCGGCATTCTGCACGCTTCAAAAGCGCACGTCTGCCGCGCTGTTCTCCTCTTCCTCATCTCC
GGGCCTTTCGACCTGCAGCCCAAGCTTACCATGACCGAGTACAAGCCCACGGTGCGCCTCGCCACCCGCG
ACGACGTCCCCAGGGCCGTACGCACCCTCGCCGCCGCGTTCGCCGACTACCCCGCCACGCGCCACACCGT
CGATCCGGACCGCCACATCGAGCGGGTCACCGAGCTGCAAGAACTCTTCCTCACGCGCGTCGGGCTCGAC
ATCGGCAAGGTGTGGGTCGCGGACGACGGCGCCGCGGTGGCGGTCTGGACCACGCCGGAGAGCGTCGAAG
CGGGGGCGGTGTTCGCCGAGATCGGCCCGCGCATGGCCGAGTTGAGCGGTTCCCGGCTGGCCGCGCAGCA
ACAGATGGAAGGCCTCCTGGCGCCGCACCGGCCCAAGGAGCCCGCGTGGTTCCTGGCCACCGTCGGCGTC
TCGCCCGACCACCAGGGCAAGGGTCTGGGCAGCGCCGTCGTGCTCCCCGGAGTGGAGGCGGCCGAGCGCG
CCGGGGTGCCCGCCTTCCTGGAGACCTCCGCGCCCCGCAACCTCCCCTTCTACGAGCGGCTCGGCTTCAC
CGTCACCGCCGACGTCGAGGTGCCCGAAGGACCGCGCACCTGGTGCATGACCCGCAAGCCCGGTGCCTGA
CGCCCGCCCCACGACCCGCAGCGCCCGACCGAAAGGAGCGCACGACCCCATGCATCGATAAAATAAAAGA
TTTTATTTAGTCTCCAGAAAAAGGGGGGAATGAAAGACCCCACCTGTAGGTTTGGCAAGCTAGCTTAAGT
AACGCCATTTTGCAAGGCATGGAAAATACATAACTGAGAATAGAGAAGTTCAGATCAAGGTTAGGAACAG
AGAGACAGCAGAATATGGGCCAAACAGGATATCTGTGGTAAGCAGTTCCTGCCCCGGCTCAGGGCCAAGA
ACAGATGGTCCCCAGATGCGGTCCCGCCCTCAGCAGTTTCTAGAGAACCATCAGATGTTTCCAGGGTGCC
CCAAGGACCTGAAATGACCCTGTGCCTTATTTGAACTAACCAATCAGTTCGCTTCTCGCTTCTGTTCGCG
CGCTTCTGCTCCCCGAGCTCAATAAAAGAGCCCACAACCCCTCACTCGGCGCGCCAGTCCTCCGATAGAC
TGCGTCGCCCGGGTACCCGTGTATCCAATAAACCCTCTTGCAGTTGCATCCGACTTGTGGTCTCGCTGTT
CCTTGGGAGGGTCTCCTCTGAGTGATTGACTACCCGTCAGCGGGGGTCTTTCATGGGTAACAGTTTCTTG
AAGTTGGAGAACAACATTCTGAGGGTAGGAGTCGAATATTAAGTAATCCTGACTCAATTAGCCACTGTTT
TGAATCCACATACTCCAATACTCCTGAAATAGTTCATTATGGACAGCGCAGAAAGAGCTGGGGAGAATTG
TGAAATTGTTATCCGCTCACAATTCCACACAACATACGAGCCGGAAGCATAAAGTGTAAAGCCTGGGGTG
CCTAATGAGTGAGCTAACTCACATTAATTGCGTTGCGCTCACTGCCCGCTTTCCAGTCGGGAAACCTGTC
GTGCCAGCTGCATTAATGAATCGGCCAACGCGCGGGGAGAGGCGGTTTGCGTATTGGGCGCTCTTCCGCT
TCCTCGCTCACTGACTCGCTGCGCTCGGTCGTTCGGCTGCGGCGAGCGGTATCAGCTCACTCAAAGGCGG
TAATACGGTTATCCACAGAATCAGGGGATAACGCAGGAAAGAACATGTGAGCAAAAGGCCAGCAAAAGGC
CAGGAACCGTAAAAAGGCCGCGTTGCTGGCGTTTTTCCATAGGCTCCGCCCCCCTGACGAGCATCACAAA
AATCGACGCTCAAGTCAGAGGTGGCGAAACCCGACAGGACTATAAAGATACCAGGCGTTTCCCCCTGGAA
GCTCCCTCGTGCGCTCTCCTGTTCCGACCCTGCCGCTTACCGGATACCTGTCCGCCTTTCTCCCTTCGGG
AAGCGTGGCGCTTTCTCATAGCTCACGCTGTAGGTATCTCAGTTCGGTGTAGGTCGTTCGCTCCAAGCTG
GGCTGTGTGCACGAACCCCCCGTTCAGCCCGACCGCTGCGCCTTATCCGGTAACTATCGTCTTGAGTCCA
ACCCGGTAAGACACGACTTATCGCCACTGGCAGCAGCCACTGGTAACAGGATTAGCAGAGCGAGGTATGT
AGGCGGTGCTACAGAGTTCTTGAAGTGGTGGCCTAACTACGGCTACACTAGAAGAACAGTATTTGGTATC
TGCGCTCTGCTGAAGCCAGTTACCTTCGGAAAAAGAGTTGGTAGCTCTTGATCCGGCAAACAAACCACCG
CTGGTAGCGGTGGTTTTTTTGTTTGCAAGCAGCAGATTACGCGCAGAAAAAAAGGATCTCAAGAAGATCC
TTTGATCTTTTCTACGGGGTCTGACGCTCAGTGGAACGAAAACTCACGTTAAGGGATTTTGGTCATGAGA
TTATCAAAAAGGATCTTCACCTAGATCCTTTTAAATTAAAAATGAAGTTTTAAATCAATCTAAAGTATAT
ATGAGTAAACTTGGTCTGACAGTTACCAATGCTTAATCAGTGAGGCACCTATCTCAGCGATCTGTCTATT
TCGTTCATCCATAGTTGCCTGACTCCCCGTCGTGTAGATAACTACGATACGGGAGGGCTTACCATCTGGC
CCCAGTGCTGCAATGATACCGCGAGACCCACGCTCACCGGCTCCAGATTTATCAGCAATAAACCAGCCAG
CCGGAAGGGCCGAGCGCAGAAGTGGTCCTGCAACTTTATCCGCCTCCATCCAGTCTATTAATTGTTGCCG
GGAAGCTAGAGTAAGTAGTTCGCCAGTTAATAGTTTGCGCAACGTTGTTGCCATTGCTACAGGCATCGTG
GTGTCACGCTCGTCGTTTGGTATGGCTTCATTCAGCTCCGGTTCCCAACGATCAAGGCGAGTTACATGAT
CCCCCATGTTGTGCAAAAAAGCGGTTAGCTCCTTCGGTCCTCCGATCGTTGTCAGAAGTAAGTTGGCCGC
AGTGTTATCACTCATGGTTATGGCAGCACTGCATAATTCTCTTACTGTCATGCCATCCGTAAGATGCTTT
TCTGTGACTGGTGAGTACTCAACCAAGTCATTCTGAGAATAGTGTATGCGGCGACCGAGTTGCTCTTGCC
CGGCGTCAATACGGGATAATACCGCGCCACATAGCAGAACTTTAAAAGTGCTCATCATTGGAAAACGTTC
TTCGGGGCGAAAACTCTCAAGGATCTTACCGCTGTTGAGATCCAGTTCGATGTAACCCACTCGTGCACCC
AACTGATCTTCAGCATCTTTTACTTTCACCAGCGTTTCTGGGTGAGCAAAAACAGGAAGGCAAAATGCCG
CAAAAAAGGGAATAAGGGCGACACGGAAATGTTGAATACTCATACTCTTCCTTTTTCAATATTATTGAAG
CATTTATCAGGGTTATTGTCTCATGAGCGGATACATATTTGAATGTATTTAGAAAAATAAACAAATAGGG
GTTCCGCGCACATTTCCCCGAAAAGTGCCACCTGACGTCTAAGAAACCATTATTATCATGACATTAACCT
ATAAAAATAGGCGTATCACGAGGCCCTTTCGTCTCGCGCGTTTCGGTGATGACGGTGAAAACCTCTGACA
CATGCAGCTCCCGGAGACGGTCACAGCTTGTCTGTAAGCGGATGCCGGGAGCAGACAAGCCCGTCAGGGC
GCGTCAGCGGGTGTTGGCGGGTGTCGGGGCTGGCTTAACTATGCGGCATCAGAGCAGATTGTACTGAGAG
TGCACCATATGCGGTGTGAAATACCGCACAGATGCGTAAGGAGAAAATACCGCATCAGGCGCCATTCGCC
ATTCAGGCTGCGCAACTGTTGGGAAGGGCGATCGGTGCGGGCCTCTTCGCTATTACGCCAGCTGGCGAAA
GGGGGATGTGCTGCAAGGCGATTAAGTTGGGTAACGCCAGGGTTTTCCCAGTCACGACGTTGTAAAACGA
CGGCGCAAGGAATGGTGCATGCAAGGAGATGGCGCCCAACAGTCCCCCGGCCACGGGGCCTGCCACCATA
CCCACGCCGAAACAAGCGCTCATGAGCCCGAAGTGGCGAGCCCGATCTTCCCCATCGGTGATGTCGGCGA
TATAGGCGCCAGCAACCGCACCTGTGGCGCCGGTGATGCCGGCCACGATGCGTCCGGCGTAGAGGCGATT
AGTCCAATTTGTTAAAGACAGGATATCAGTGGTCCAGGCTCTAGTTTTGACTCAACAATATCACCAGCTG
AAGCCTATAGAGTACGAGCCATAGATAAAATAAAAGATTTTATTTAGTCTCCAGAAAAAGGGGGGAATGA
AAGACCCCACCTGTAGGTTTGGCAAGCTAGCTTAAGTAACGCCATTTTGCAAGGCATGGAAAATACATAA
CTGAGAATAGAGAAGTTCAGATCAAGGTTAGGAACAGAGAGACAGCAGAATATGGGCCAAACAGGATATC
TGTGGTAAGCAGTTCCTGCCCCGGCTCAGGGCCAAGAACAGATGGTCCCCAGATGCGGTCCCGCCCTCAG
CAGTTTCTAGAGAACCATCAGATGTTTCCAGGGTGCCCCAAGGACCTGAAATGACCCTGTGCCTTATTTG
AACTAACCAATCAGTTCGCTTCTCGCTTCTGTTCGCGCGCTTCTGCTCCCCGAGCTCAATAAAAGAGCCC
ACAACCCCTCACTCGGCGCGCCAGTCCTCCGATAGACTGCGTCGCCCGGGTACCCGTATTCCCAATAAAG
CCTCTTGCTGTTTGCATCCGAATCGTGGACTCGCTGATCCTTGGGAGGGTCTCCTCAGATTGATTGACTG
CCCACCTCGGGGGTCTTTCATTTGGAGGTTCCACCGAGATTTGGAGACCCCTGCCCAGGGACCACCGACC
CCCCCGCCGGGAGGTAAGCTGGCCAGCGGTCGTTTCGTGTCTGTCTCTGTCTTTGTGCGTGTTTGTGCCG
GCATCTAATGTTTGCGCCTGCGTCTGTACTAGTTAGCTAACTAGCTCTGTATCTGGCGGACCCGTGGTGG
AACTGACGAGTTCTGAACACCCGGCCGCAACCCTGGGAGACGTCCCAGGGACTTTGGGGGCCGTTTTTGT
GGCCCGACCTGAGGAAGGGAGTCGATGTGGAATCCGACCCCGTCAGGATATGTGGTTCTGGTAGGAGACG
AGAACCTAAAACAGTTCCCGCCTCCGTCTGAATTTTTGCTTTCGGTTTGGAACCGAAGCCGCGCGTCTTG
TCTGCTGCAGCGCTGCAGCATCGTTCTGTGTTGTCTCTGTCTGACTGTGTTTCTGTATTTGTCTGAAAAT
TAGGGCCAGACTGTTACCACTCCCTTAAGTTTGACCTTAGGTCACTGGAAAGATGTCGAGCGGATCGCTC
ACAACCAGTCGGTAGATGTCAAGAAGAGACGTTGGGTTACCTTCTGCTCTGCAGAATGGCCAACCTTTAA
CGTCGGATGGCCGCGAGACGGCACCTTTAACCGAGACCTCATCACCCAGGTTAAGATCAAGGTCTTTTCA
CCTGGCCCGCATGGACACCCAGACCAGGTCCCCTACATCGTGACCTGGGAAGCCTTGGCTTTTGACCCCC
CTCCCTGGGTCAAGCCCTTTGTACACCCTAAGCCTCCGCCTCCTCTTCCTCCATCCGCCCCGTCTCTCCC
CCTTGAACCTCCTCGTTCGACCCCGCCTCGATCCTCCCTTTATCCAGCCCTCACTCCTTCTCTAGGCGCC
GGAATTAGATCTCTCGAGATGGACTACAAAGACGATGACGACAAGCTTAAAAGCCCTGCTTTGCAACCCC
TCAGCATGGCAGGCCTGCAGCTCATGACCCCTGCTTCCTCACCAATGGGTCCTTTCTTTGGACTGCCATG
GCAACAAGAAGCAATTCATGATAACATTTATACGCCAAGAAAATATCAGGTTGAACTGCTTGAAGCAGCT
CTGGATCATAATACCATCGTCTGTTTAAACACTGGCTCAGGGGCGACATTTATTGCAGTACTACTCACTA
AAGAGCTGTCCTATCAGATCAGGGGAGACTTCAGCAGAAATGGAAAAAGGACGGTGTTCTTGGTCAACTC
TGCAAACCAGGTTGCTCAACAAGTGTCAGCTGTCAGAACTCATTCAGATCTCAAGGTTGGGGAATACTCA
AACCTAGAAGTAAATGCATCTTGGACAAAAGAGAGATGGAACCAAGAGTTTACTAAGCACCAGGTTCTCA
TTATGACTTGCTATGTCGCCTTGAATGTTTTGAAAAATGGTTACTTATCACTGTCAGACATTAACCTTTT
GGTGTTTGATGAGTGTCATCTTGCAATCCTAGACCACCCCTATCGAGAAATTATGAAGCTCTGTGAAAAT
TGTCCATCATGTCCTCGCATTTTGGGACTAACTGCTTCCATTTTAAATGGGAAATGTGATCCAGAGGAAT
TGGAAGAAAAGATTCAGAAACTAGAGAAAATTCTTAAGAGTAATGCTGAAACTGCAACTGACCTGGTGGT
CTTAGACAGGTATACTTCTCAGCCATGTGAGATTGTGGTGGATTGTGGACCATTTACTGACAGAAGTGGG
CTTTATGAAAGACTGCTGATGGAATTAGAAGAAGCACTTAATTTTATCAATGATTGTAATATATCTGTAC
ATTCAAAAGAAAGAGATTCTACTTTAATTTCGAAACAGATACTATCAGACTGTCGTGCCGTATTGGTAGT
TCTGGGACCCTGGTGTGCAGATAAAGTAGCTGGAATGATGGTAAGAGAACTACAGAAATACATCAAACAT
GAGCAAGAGGAGCTGCACAGGAAATTTTTATTGTTTACAGACACTTTCCTAAGGAAAATACATGCACTAT
GTGAAGAGCACTTCTCACCTGCCTCACTTGACCTGAAATTTGTAACTCCTAAAGTAATCAAACTGCTCGA
AATCTTACGCAAATATAAACCATATGAGCGACAGCAGTTTGAAAGCGTTGAGTGGTATAATAATAGAAAT
CAGGATAATTATGTGTCATGGAGTGATTCTGAGGATGATGATGAGGATGAAGAAATTGAAGAAAAAGAGA
AGCCAGAGACAAATTTTCCTTCTCCTTTTACCAACATTTTGTGCGGAATTATTTTTGTGGAAAGAAGATA
CACAGCAGTTGTCTTAAACAGATTGATAAAGGAAGCTGGCAAACAAGATCCAGAGCTGGCTTATATCAGT
AGCAATTTCATAACTGGACATGGCATTGGGAAGAATCAGCCTCGCAACAAACAGATGGAAGCAGAATTCA
GAAAACAGGAAGAGGTACTTAGGAAATTTCGAGCACATGAGACCAACCTGCTTATTGCAACAAGTATTGT
AGAAGAGGGTGTTGATATACCAAAATGCAACTTGGTGGTTCGTTTTGATTTGCCCACAGAATATCGATCC
TATGTTCAATCTAAAGGAAGAGCAAGGGCACCCATCTCTAATTATATAATGTTAGCGGATACAGACAAAA
TAAAAAGTTTTGAAGAAGACCTTAAAACCTACAAAGCTATTGAAAAGATCTTGAGAAACAAGTGTTCCAA
GTCGGTTGATACTGGTGAGACTGACATTGATCCTGTCATGGATGATGATGACGTTTTCCCACCATATGTG
TTGAGGCCTGACGATGGTGGTCCACGAGTCACAATCAACACGGCCATTGGACACATCAATAGATACTGTG
CTAGATTACCAAGTGATCCGTTTACTCATCTAGCTCCTAAATGCAGAACCCGAGAGTTGCCTGATGGTAC
ATTTTATTCAACTCTTTATCTGCCAATTAACTCACCTCTTCGAGCCTCCATTGTTGGTCCACCAATGAGC
TGTGTACGATTGGCTGAAAGAGTTGTAGCTCTCATTTGCTGTGAGAAACTGCACAAAATTGGCGAACTGG
ATGACCATTTGATGCCAGTTGGGAAAGAGACTGTTAAATATGAAGAGGAGCTTGATTTGCATGATGAAGA
AGAGACCAGTGTTCCAGGAAGACCAGGTTCCACGAAACGAAGGCAGTGCTACCCAAAAGCAATTCCAGAG
TGTTTGAGGGATAGTTATCCCAGACCTGATCAGCCCTGTTACCTGTATGTGATAGGAATGGTTTTAACTA
CACCTTTACCTGATGAACTCAACTTTAGAAGGCGGAAGCTCTATCCTCCTGAAGATACCACAAGATGCTT
TGGAATACTGACGGCCAAACCCATACCTCAGATTCCACACTTTCCTGTGTACACACGCTCTGGAGAGGTT
ACCATATCCATTGAGTTGAAGAAGTCTGGTTTCATGTTGTCTCTACAAATGCTTGAGTTGATTACAAGAC
TTCACCAGTATATATTCTCACATATTCTTCGGCTTGAAAAACCTGCACTAGAATTTAAACCTACAGACGC
TGATTCAGCATACTGTGTTCTACCTCTTAATGTTGTTAATGACTCCAGCACTTTGGATATTGACTTTAAA
TTCATGGAAGATATTGAGAAGTCTGAAGCTCGCATAGGCATTCCCAGTACAAAGTATACAAAAGAAACAC
CCTTTGTTTTTAAATTAGAAGATTACCAAGATGCCGTTATCATTCCAAGATATCGCAATTTTGATCAGCC
TCATCGATTTTATGTAGCTGATGTGTACACTGATCTTACCCCACTCAGTAAATTTCCTTCCCCTGAGTAT
GAAACTTTTGCAGAATATTATAAAACAAAGTACAACCTTGACCTAACCAATCTCAACCAGCCACTGCTGG
ATGTGGACCACACATCTTCAAGACTTAATCTTTTGACACCTCGACATTTGAATCAGAAGGGGAAAGCGCT
TCCTTTAAGCAGTGCTGAGAAGAGGAAAGCCAAATGGGAAAGTCTGCAGAATAAACAGATACTGGTTCCA
GAACTCTGTGCTATACATCCAATTCCAGCATCACTGTGGAGAAAAGCTGTTTGTCTCCCCAGCATACTTT
ATCGCCTTCACTGCCTTTTGACTGCAGAGGAGCTAAGAGCCCAGACTGCCAGCGATGCTGGCGTGGGAGT
CAGATCACTTCCTGCGGATTTTAGATACCCTAACTTAGACTTCGGGTGGAAAAAATCTATTGACAGCAAA
TCTTTCATCTCAATTTCTAACTCCTCTTCAGCTGAAAATGATAATTACTGTAAGCACAGCACAATTGTCC
CTGAAAATGCTGCACATCAAGGTGCTAATAGAACCTCCTCTCTAGAAAATCATGACCAAATGTCTGTGAA
CTGCAGAACGTTGCTCAGCGAGTCCCCTGGTAAGCTCCACGTTGAAGTTTCAGCAGATCTTACAGCAATT
AATGGTCTTTCTTACAATCAAAATCTCGCCAATGGCAGTTATGATTTAGCTAACAGAGACTTTTGCCAAG
GAAATCAGCTAAATTACTACAAGCAGGAAATACCCGTGCAACCAACTACCTCATATTCCATTCAGAATTT
ATACAGTTACGAGAACCAGCCCCAGCCCAGCGATGAATGTACTCTCCTGAGTAATAAATACCTTGATGGA
AATGCTAACAAATCTACCTCAGATGGAAGTCCTGTGATGGCCGTAATGCCTGGTACGACAGACACTATTC
AAGTGCTCAAGGGCAGGATGGATTCTGAGCAGAGCCCTTCTATTGGGTACTCCTCAAGGACTCTTGGCCC
CAATCCTGGACTTATTCTTCAGGCTTTGACTCTGTCAAACGCTAGTGATGGATTTAACCTGGAGCGGCTT
GAAATGCTTGGCGACTCCTTTTTAAAGCATGCCATCACCACATATCTATTTTGCACTTACCCTGATGCGC
ATGAGGGCCGCCTTTCATATATGAGAAGCAAAAAGGTCAGCAACTGTAATCTGTATCGCCTTGGAAAAAA
GAAGGGACTACCCAGCCGCATGGTGGTGTCAATATTTGATCCCCCTGTGAATTGGCTTCCTCCTGGTTAT
GTAGTAAATCAAGACAAAAGCAACACAGATAAATGGGAAAAAGATGAAATGACAAAAGACTGCATGCTGG
CGAATGGCAAACTGGATGAGGATTACGAGGAGGAGGATGAGGAGGAGGAGAGCCTGATGTGGAGGGCTCC
GAAGGAAGAGGCTGACTATGAAGATGATTTCCTGGAGTATGATCAGGAACATATCAGATTTATAGATAAT
ATGTTAATGGGGTCAGGAGCTTTTGTAAAGAAAATCTCTCTTTCTCCTTTTTCAACCACTGATTCTGCAT
ATGAATGGAAAATGCCCAAAAAATCCTCCTTAGGTAGTATGCCATTTTCATCAGATTTTGAGGATTTTGA
CTACAGCTCTTGGGATGCAATGTGCTATCTGGATCCTAGCAAAGCTGTTGAAGAAGATGACTTTGTGGTG
GGGTTCTGGAATCCATCAGAAGAAAACTGTGGTGTTGACACGGGAAAGCAGTCCATTTCTTACGACTTGC
ACACTGAGCAGTGTATTGCTGACAAAAGCATAGCGGACTGTGTGGAAGCCCTGCTGGGCTGCTATTTAAC
CAGCTGTGGGGAGAGGGCTGCTCAGCTTTTCCTCTGTTCACTGGGGCTGAAGGTGCTCCCGGTAATTAAA
AGGACTGATCGGGAAAAGGCCCTGTGCCCTACTCGGGAGAATTTCAACAGCCAACAAAAGAACCTTTCAG
TGAGCTGTGCTGCTGCTTCTGTGGCCAGTTCACGCTCTTCTGTATTGAAAGACTCGGAATATGGTTGTTT
GAAGATTCCACCAAGATGTATGTTTGATCATCCAGATGCAGATAAAACACTGAATCACCTTATATCGGGG
TTTGAAAATTTTGAAAAGAAAATCAACTACAGATTCAAGAATAAGGCTTACCTTCTCCAGGCTTTTACAC
ATGCCTCCTACCACTACAATACTATCACTGATTGTTACCAGCGCTTAGAATTCCTGGGAGATGCGATTTT
GGACTACCTCATAACCAAGCACCTTTATGAAGACCCGCGGCAGCACTCCCCGGGGGTCCTGACAGACCTG
CGGTCTGCCCTGGTCAACAACACCATCTTTGCATCGCTGGCTGTAAAGTACGACTACCACAAGTACTTCA
AAGCTGTCTCTCCTGAGCTCTTCCATGTCATTGATGACTTTGTGCAGTTTCAGCTTGAGAAGAATGAAAT
GCAAGGAATGGATTCTGAGCTTAGGAGATCTGAGGAGGATGAAGAGAAAGAAGAGGATATTGAAGTTCCA
AAGGCCATGGGGGATATTTTTGAGTCGCTTGCTGGTGCCATTTACATGGATAGTGGGATGTCACTGGAGA
CAGTCTGGCAGGTGTACTATCCCATGATGCGGCCACTAATAGAAAAGTTTTCTGCAAATGTACCCCGTTC
CCCTGTGCGAGAATTGCTTGAAATGGAACCAGAAACTGCCAAATTTAGCCCGGCTGAGAGAACTTACGAC
GGGAAGGTCAGAGTCACTGTGGAAGTAGTAGGAAAGGGGAAATTTAAAGGTGTTGGTCGAAGTTACAGGA
TTGCCAAATCTGCAGCAGCAAGAAGAGCCCTCCGAAGCCTCAAAGCTAATCAACCTCAGGTTCCCAATAG
CTGACTCGAGGTTAACGAATTCTACC
Features (pLannotate 1.2.2; 19 found; start..end, strand, type, name):
      1..500     +  promoter       PGK promoter: mouse phosphoglycerate kinase 1 promoter
    521..1120    +  CDS            PuroR: puromycin N-acetyltransferase; pac from Streptomyces alboniger; confers resistance to puromycin
   1220..1734    +  LTR            3' LTR: 3' long terminal repeat from murine embryonic stem cell virus
   1894..1916    -  protein_bind   lac operator (fragment): The lac repressor binds to the lac operator to inhibit transcription in E. coli. This inhibition can be relieved by adding lactose or isopropyl-β-D-thiogalactopyranoside (IPTG). lac repressor encoded by lacI
   1920..1950    -  promoter       lac promoter: promoter for the E. coli lac operon
   1965..1986    -  protein_bind   CAP binding site: CAP binding activates transcription in the presence of cAMP. E. coli catabolite activator protein
   1999..2091    -  CDS            lacI (fragment): lac repressor; lacI; The lac repressor binds to the lac operator to inhibit transcription in E. coli. This inhibition can be relieved by adding lactose or isopropyl-β-D-thiogalactopyranoside (IPTG).
   2274..2862    -  rep_origin     ori: high-copy-number ColE1/pMB1/pBR322/pUC origin of replication
   3033..3893    -  CDS            AmpR: β-lactamase; bla; confers resistance to ampicillin, carbenicillin, and related antibiotics
   3894..3998    -  promoter       AmpR promoter: bla
   4093..4128    +  CDS            rop (fragment): Rop protein, which maintains plasmids at low copy number; rop
   4230..4329    +  misc_feature   bom (fragment): basis of mobility region from pBR322
   4335..4484    -  CDS            lacZα (fragment): LacZα fragment of β-galactosidase; lacZ fragment
   4484..4685    -  CDS            TcR (fragment): tetracycline efflux protein; tet; confers resistance to tetracycline
   4686..4784    +  CDS            env (fragment): murine leukemia virus gPr80 envelope polyprotein precursor; env; proteolytically cleaved into gp70SU and p15TM subunits
   4826..5342    +  LTR            5' LTR: 5' long terminal repeat from murine embryonic stem cell virus
   5406..5747    +  misc_feature   MESV Ψ: packaging signal of murine embryonic stem cell virus
   5814..6230    +  CDS            gag (truncated): truncated Moloney murine leukemia virus (MMLV) gag gene lacking the start codon
   6276..12041   +  CDS            DICER1: DICER_HUMAN - Also known as DICER, HERNA, KIAA0928. Experimental evidence at protein level: Swiss-Prot protein existence level 1. Double-stranded RNA (dsRNA) endoribonuclease playing a central role in short dsRNA-mediated post-transcriptional gene silencing. Cleaves naturally occurring long dsRNAs and short hairpin pre-microRNAs (miRNA) into fragments of twenty-one to twenty-three nucleotides with 3' overhang of two nucleotides, producing respectively short interfering RNAs (siRNA) and mature microRNAs. SiRNAs and miRNAs serve as guide to direct the RNA-induced silencing complex (RISC) to comp
