[The description below was written by a language model from this plasmid's Addgene catalogue record and pLannotate feature annotations shown in this document.]
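Description:
pMSCV_puro_41589 is a gamma-retroviral mammalian expression plasmid built on the Clontech pMSCV-puro backbone and carrying an N-terminally FLAG-tagged human DICER1 coding sequence with the K70A substitution. The full sequenced construct is about 12.1 kb. It is propagated in E. coli through a high-copy ColE1/pUC-type origin with β-lactamase (ampicillin) selection. The annotated fragments of lacI, lacZα, rop, bom, a tetracycline resistance gene and env are backbone remnants with no functional role.

The retroviral unit is bounded by 5′ and 3′ long terminal repeats from murine embryonic stem cell virus. Downstream of the 5′ LTR lie the MESV Ψ packaging signal and a truncated, start-codon-less MMLV gag segment. Together these allow the transcript to be packaged into virions when gag, pol and env are supplied in trans by a packaging cell line. No separate promoter is annotated upstream of the insert, so the roughly 5.8 kb Dicer sequence is presumably transcribed from the 5′ LTR, as is usual for MSCV vectors. It was PCR-amplified from an earlier FLAG-hsDicer (K70A) plasmid and ligated into a single XhoI site, which is retained at both ends. The feature table marks the DICER1 open reading frame but does not annotate the FLAG tag separately. After the insert, an internal mouse PGK promoter drives puromycin N-acetyltransferase, so transduced cells that have stably integrated the provirus can be selected with puromycin.

According to the record, the plasmid is intended for complementing Dicer knockout mouse embryonic stem cells with this mutated human DICER form. The record does not state the functional consequence of the K70A change.
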