Addgene plasmid #111632: pMSCV_puro_41589
Purpose: Complementation of Dicer_KO mESCs with mutated human DICER isoform
Depositing lab: Constance Ciaudo. Depositing organization: ETH Zurich (Swiss Federal Institute of Technology).
Backbone
  Vector backbone: pMSCV-puro
  Backbone manufacturer: Clontech
  Backbone size w/o insert (bp): 6264
  Vector type: Mammalian Expression, Retroviral
  Selectable markers: Puromycin
Growth in bacteria
  Bacterial resistance: Ampicillin, 100 μg/mL
  Growth temperature: 37°C
  Growth strain: NEB Stable
  Copy number: High Copy
Gene/Insert
  Gene/Insert name: FLAG-hsDicer (K70A)
  Species: H. sapiens (human)
  Insert size (bp): 5808
  Mutation: K70A
  Entrez Gene: DICER1 (a.k.a. DCR1, Dicer, Dicer1e, GLOW, HERNA, K12H4.8-LIKE, MNG1, RMSE2, aviD)
  Tag / fusion protein: FLAG (N terminal on insert)
  Cloning method: Restriction Enzyme; 5′ cloning site XhoI (not destroyed); 3′ cloning site XhoI (not destroyed)
  Sequencing primers: 5′ 5' aattagatctctcgagatggactacaa agacgatgacg 3'; 3′ 5' attcgttaacctcgagtcagctattgggaa cctgag 3'
Resource information
  A portion of this plasmid was derived from a plasmid made by: FLAG-hsDicer (K70A) from addgene plasmid #41589
Terms and licenses: Academic/Nonprofit Terms; Industry Terms: Not Available to Industry
Depositor comments: Cloning performed in 2 steps: 1) PCR amplification of the original plasmid using primers featuring an overhang containing an XhoI restriction site, 2) Digestion of the pMSCV puro plamid by XhoI and ligation of the insert
How to cite: pMSCV_puro_41589 was a gift from Constance Ciaudo (Addgene plasmid # 111632 ; http://n2t.net/addgene:111632 ; RRID:Addgene_111632)
